Addgene plasmid #158082: pscALPSpuro-FcACE2 (Cat)
Purpose: Expresses cat ACE2 in mammalian cells
Depositing lab: Jeremy Luban. Depositing organization: University of Massachusetts, Worcester. Publication: Structural and Functional Analysis of the D614G SARS-CoV-2 Spike Protein Variant. Yurkovetskiy L, Wang X, Pascal KE, Tomkins-Tinch C, Nyalile TP, Wang Y, Baum A, Diehl WE, Dauphin A, Carbone C, Veinotte K, Egri SB, Schaffner SF, Lemieux JE, Munro JB, Rafique A, Barve A, Sabeti PC, Kyratsous CA, Dudkina NV, Shen K, Luban J. Cell. 2020 Sep 15. pii: S0092-8674(20)31229-0. doi: 10.1016/j.cell.2020.09.032. PubMed 32991842.
Backbone
  Vector backbone: pscALPS
  Vector type: Mammalian Expression, Lentiviral
  Selectable markers: Puromycin
Growth in bacteria
  Bacterial resistance: Ampicillin, 100 μg/mL
  Growth temperature: 30°C
  Growth strain: NEB Stable
  Copy number: High Copy
Gene/Insert
  Gene/Insert name: Cat ACE2
  Entrez Gene: ACE2
  Tag / fusion protein: Myc (C terminal on insert)
Terms and licenses: Academic/Nonprofit Terms; Industry Terms: Not Available to Industry
How to cite: pscALPSpuro-FcACE2 (Cat) was a gift from Jeremy Luban (Addgene plasmid # 158082 ; http://n2t.net/addgene:158082 ; RRID:Addgene_158082)
