[The description below was written by a language model from this plasmid's Addgene catalogue record and pLannotate feature annotations shown in this document.]
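Description:
pscALPSpuro-FcACE2 (Cat) is an HIV-1-based lentiviral transfer vector built on the pscALPS backbone for expressing cat (Felis catus) ACE2 in mammalian cells. It is propagated in bacteria through a high-copy ColE1/pUC-type origin with ampicillin selection (AmpR under its own bla promoter). Transduced or transfected mammalian cells are selected with puromycin.

The viral genome is transcribed from a CMV enhancer/promoter placed upstream of a truncated 5' LTR, an arrangement that typically makes genomic RNA production in packaging cells independent of Tat. An SV40 enhancer/early promoter element is also annotated just upstream. The standard cis-acting elements follow. These are the Ψ packaging signal running into a gag fragment, the Rev response element for Rev-dependent nuclear export of the unspliced genome, and the cPPT/CTS, which improves nuclear import and transduction. Within the provirus, the spleen focus-forming virus (SFFV) LTR promoter drives the ACE2 coding sequence. The catalogue entry describes a C-terminal Myc tag, although this tag is not separately annotated in the feature table. A puromycin N-acetyltransferase gene lies downstream. About 540 nt separate it from ACE2 with no annotation, so the record does not state what drives its expression. A WPRE then enhances transcript stability and expression, followed by a nef fragment and the 3' LTR, which the annotation labels as a truncated LTR.

The associated publication concerns the SARS-CoV-2 spike D614G variant. This suggests use in generating cells that stably express the feline ACE2 orthologue as a spike receptor, for example to compare entry across species, though the record itself states only mammalian expression of cat ACE2.
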