Features (pLannotate 1.2.2; 19 found; start..end, strand, type, name):
     69..398     +  promoter       SV40 promoter: SV40 enhancer and early promoter
    410..789     +  enhancer       CMV enhancer: human cytomegalovirus immediate early enhancer
    790..989     +  promoter       CMV promoter: human cytomegalovirus (CMV) immediate early promoter
   1007..1187    +  LTR            5' LTR (truncated): truncated 5' long terminal repeat (LTR) from HIV-1
   1234..1359    +  misc_feature   HIV-1 Ψ: packaging signal of human immunodeficiency virus type 1
   1343..1681    +  CDS            HIV-1 gag (fragment): gag protein from human immunodeficiency virus 1; gag
   1856..2089    +  misc_feature   RRE: The Rev response element (RRE) of HIV-1 allows for Rev-dependent mRNA export from the nucleus to the cytoplasm.
   2465..2565    +  CDS            Rev (fragment): human immunodeficiency virus 1 (HIV-1) Rev protein; rev; enhances nuclear export of unspliced and incompletely spliced viral mRNAs
   2615..2732    +  misc_feature   cPPT/CTS: central polypurine tract and central termination sequence of HIV-1
   2869..3276    +  promoter       SFFV promoter: spleen focus-forming virus long terminal repeat (LTR) promoter
   3295..5715    +  CDS            ACE2: ACE2_FELCA - Experimental evidence at protein level: Swiss-Prot protein existence level 1. Essential counter-regulatory carboxypeptidase of the renin- angiotensin hormone system that is a critical regulator of blood volume, systemic vascular resistance, and thus cardiovascular homeostasis. Converts angiotensin I to angiotensin 1-9, a nine-amino acid peptide with anti-hypertrophic effects in cardiomyocytes, and angiotensin II to angiotensin 1-7, which then acts as a beneficial vasodilator and anti-proliferation agent, counterbalancing the actions of the vasoconstrictor angiotensin II. Also remo
   6258..6857    +  CDS            PuroR: puromycin N-acetyltransferase; pac from Streptomyces alboniger; confers resistance to puromycin
   6867..7455    +  misc_feature   WPRE: woodchuck hepatitis virus posttranscriptional regulatory element
   7466..7966    +  CDS            nef (fragment): NEF_HV1LA - Experimental evidence at protein level: Swiss-Prot protein existence level 1. Extracellular Nef protein targets CD4(+) T-lymphocytes for apoptosis by interacting with CXCR4 surface receptors. From Human immunodeficiency virus type 1 group M subtype B (isolate Lai) (HIV-1).
   7973..8153    +  LTR            5' LTR (truncated): truncated 5' long terminal repeat (LTR) from HIV-1
   8224..8812    -  rep_origin     ori: high-copy-number ColE1/pMB1/pBR322/pUC origin of replication
   8983..9843    -  CDS            AmpR: β-lactamase; bla; confers resistance to ampicillin, carbenicillin, and related antibiotics
   9844..9948    -  promoter       AmpR promoter: bla
  10007..10059   -  misc_feature   bom (fragment): basis of mobility region from pBR322
>Addgene plasmid #158082 | pscALPSpuro-FcACE2 (Cat) | addgene full sequence | sequence record 314568 | Addgene NGS Result
AATCTGCTTAGGGTTAGGCGTTTTGCGCTGCTTCGCGATGTACGGGCCAGATATACGCGCTGTGGAATGT
GTGTCAGTTAGGGTGTGGAAAGTCCCCAGGCTCCCCAGCAGGCAGAAGTATGCAAAGCATGCATCTCAAT
TAGTCAGCAACCAGGTGTGGAAAGTCCCCAGGCTCCCCAGCAGGCAGAAGTATGCAAAGCATGCATCTCA
ATTAGTCAGCAACCATAGTCCCGCCCCTAACTCCGCCCATCCCGCCCCTAACTCCGCCCAGTTCCGCCCA
TTCTCCGCCCCATGGCTGACTAATTTTTTTTATTTATGCAGAGGCCGAGGCCGCCTCTGCCTCTGAGCTA
TTCCAGAAGTAGTGAGGAGGCTTTTTTGGAGGCCTAGGCTTTTGCAAAAAGCTCGCGTTGACATTGATTA
TTGACTAGTTATTAATAGTAATCAATTACGGGGTCATTAGTTCATAGCCCATATATGGAGTTCCGCGTTA
CATAACTTACGGTAAATGGCCCGCCTGGCTGACCGCCCAACGACCCCCGCCCATTGACGTCAATAATGAC
GTATGTTCCCATAGTAACGCCAATAGGGACTTTCCATTGACGTCAATGGGTGGAGTATTTACGGTAAACT
GCCCACTTGGCAGTACATCAAGTGTATCATATGCCAAGTACGCCCCCTATTGACGTCAATGACGGTAAAT
GGCCCGCCTGGCATTATGCCCAGTACATGACCTTATGGGACTTTCCTACTTGGCAGTACATCTACGTATT
AGTCATCGCTATTACCATGGTGATGCGGTTTTGGCAGTACATCAATGGGCGTGGATAGCGGTTTGACTCA
CGGGGATTTCCAAGTCTCCACCCCATTGACGTCAATGGGAGTTTGTTTTGGCACCAAAATCAACGGGACT
TTCCAAAATGTCGTAACAACTCCGCCCCATTGACGCAAATGGGCGGTAGGCGTGTACGGTGGGAGGTCTA
TATAAGCAGCGCGTTTTGCCTGTACTGGGTCTCTCTGGTTAGACCAGATCTGAGCCTGGGAGCTCTCTGG
CTAACTAGGGAACCCACTGCTTAAGCCTCAATAAAGCTTGCCTTGAGTGCTTCAAGTAGTGTGTGCCCGT
CTGTTGTGTGACTCTGGTAACTAGAGATCCCTCAGACCCTTTTAGTCAGTGTGGAAAATCTCTAGCAGTG
GCGCCCGAACAGGGACTTGAAAGCGAAAGGGAAACCAGAGGAGCTCTCTCGACGCAGGACTCGGCTTGCT
GAAGCGCGCACGGCAAGAGGCGAGGGGCGGCGACTGGTGAGTACGCCAAAAATTTTGACTAGCGGAGGCT
AGAAGGAGAGAGATGGGTGCGAGAGCGTCAGTATTAAGCGGGGGAGAATTAGATCGCGATGGGAAAAAAT
TCGGTTAAGGCCAGGGGGAAAGAAAAAATATAAATTAAAACATATAGTATGGGCAAGCAGGGAGCTAGAA
CGATTCGCAGTTAATCCTGGCCTGTTAGAAACATCAGAAGGCTGTAGACAAATACTGGGACAGCTACAAC
CATCCCTTCAGACAGGATCAGAAGAACTTAGATCATTATATAATACAGTAGCAACCCTCTATTGTGTGCA
TCAAAGGATAGAGATAAAAGACACCAAGGAAGCTTTAGACAAGATAGAGGAAGAGCAAAACAAAAGTAAG
ACCACCGCACAGCAAGCGGCCGGCCGCTGATCTTCAGACCTGGAGGAGGAGATATGAGGGACAATTGGAG
AAGTGAATTATATAAATATAAAGTAGTAAAAATTGAACCATTAGGAGTAGCACCCACCAAGGCAAAGAGA
AGAGTGGTGCAGAGAGAAAAAAGAGCAGTGGGAATAGGAGCTTTGTTCCTTGGGTTCTTGGGAGCAGCAG
GAAGCACTATGGGCGCAGCGTCAATGACGCTGACGGTACAGGCCAGACAATTATTGTCTGGTATAGTGCA
GCAGCAGAACAATTTGCTGAGGGCTATTGAGGCGCAACAGCATCTGTTGCAACTCACAGTCTGGGGCATC
AAGCAGCTCCAGGCAAGAATCCTGGCTGTGGAAAGATACCTAAAGGATCAACAGCTCCTGGGGATTTGGG
GTTGCTCTGGAAAACTCATTTGCACCACTGCTGTGCCTTGGAATGCTAGTTGGAGTAATAAATCTCTGGA
ACAGATTTGGAATCACACGACCTGGATGGAGTGGGACAGAGAATTAACAATTACACAAGCTTAATACACT
CCTTAATTGAAGAATCGCAAAACCAGCAAGAAAAGAATGAACAAGAATTATTGGAATTAGATAAATGGGC
AAGTTTGTGGAATTGGTTTAACATAACAAATTGGCTGTGGTATATAAAATTATTCATAATGATAGTAGGA
GGCTTGGTAGGTTTAAGAATAGTTTTTGCTGTACTTTCTATAGTGAATAGAGTTAGGCAGGGATATTCAC
CATTATCGTTTCAGACCCACCTCCCAACCCCGAGGGGACCCGACAGGCCCGAAGGAATAGAAGAAGAAGG
TGGAGAGAGAGACAGAGACAGATCCATTCGATTAGTGAACGGATCGGCACTGCGTGCGCCAATTCTGCAG
ACAAATGGCAGTATTCATCCACAATTTTAAAAGAAAAGGGGGGATTGGGGGGTACAGTGCAGGGGAAAGA
ATAGTAGACATAATAGCAACAGACATACAAACTAAAGAATTACAAAAACAAATTACAAAAATTCAAAATT
TTCGGGTTTATTACAGGGACAGCAGAGATCCAGTTTGGTTAATTAACTGCAGCCCCGATAAAATAAAAGA
TTTTATTTAGTCTCCAGAAAAAGGGGGGAATGAAAGACCCCACCTGTAGGTTTGGCAAGCTAGCTGCAGT
AACGCCATTTTGCAAGGCATGGAAAAATACCAAACCAAGAATAGAGAAGTTCAGATCAAGGGCGGGTACA
TGAAAATAGCTAACGTTGGGCCAAACAGGATATCTGCGGTGAGCAGTTTCGGCCCCGGCCCGGGGCCAAG
AACAGATGGTCACCGCAGTTTCGGCCCCGGCCCGAGGCCAAGAACAGATGGTCCCCAGATATGGCCCAAC
CCTCAGCAGTTTCTTAAGACCCATCAGATGTTTCCAGGCTCCCCCAAGGACCTGAAATGACCCTGCGCCT
TATTTGAATTAACCAATCAGCCTGCTTCTCGCTTCTGTTCGCGCGCTTCTGCTTCCCGAGCTCTATAAAA
GAGCTCACAACCCCTCACTCGGCGCGCCAGTCCTCCGACAGACTGAGTCGCCCGGGGGTCTAGAAGCCGC
CACCATGTCCGGCTCATTTTGGCTGCTTCTCAGTTTTGCTGCACTCACCGCGGCGCAGAGCACGACGGAA
GAACTCGCGAAGACTTTCTTGGAAAAATTCAATCACGAGGCTGAGGAATTGTCCTATCAAAGCTCTCTTG
CAAGCTGGAACTATAATACAAACATCACAGACGAGAATGTTCAGAAGATGAACGAAGCCGGAGCGAAATG
GTCAGCATTCTATGAAGAGCAATCAAAACTCGCTAAGACTTACCCGCTTGCAGAAATCCATAACACCACA
GTAAAGCGACAATTGCAGGCTTTGCAACAAAGTGGAAGCTCAGTCCTTAGCGCTGATAAATCCCAGAGAC
TTAACACCATACTCAATGCAATGAGCACTATCTACTCAACGGGCAAGGCTTGCAATCCAAATAATCCGCA
AGAGTGCCTGCTGCTTGAGCCTGGCTTGGATGACATTATGGAAAATAGCAAGGATTATAATGAAAGGTTG
TGGGCCTGGGAGGGATGGCGCGCTGAGGTCGGAAAGCAGTTGAGGCCTTTGTACGAGGAATATGTAGCTT
TGAAAAACGAAATGGCGAAAAGCAAACAAGTCAACTACGAGGACTATGGGGATTATTGGAGAGGCGACTA
TGAAGAAGAATGGACTGATGGTTATAACTATTCACGCTCCCAACTCATTAAGGACGTCGAGCATACATTC
ACCCAGATCAAACCACTGTATCAGCACCTCCATGCCTACGTCAGGGCAAAGCTGATGGATACTTACCCTT
CACGCATTTCCCCAACGGGGTGTTTGCCCGCGCACCTTCTCGGTGACATGTGGGGAAGGTTCTGGACAAA
TCTTTATCCACTGACAGTCCCATTCGGTCAGAAACCGAACATAGACGTCACGGATGCGATGGTTAATCAG
TCCTGGGACGCGCGCCGGATCTTCAAGGAGGCAGAGAAATTCTTTGTCTCCGTTGGACTCCCGAATATGA
CGCAAGGCTTTTGGGAAAACTCCATGCTTACAGAGCCAGGCGACAGTAGAAAAGTAGTCTGTCATCCAAC
AGCCTGGGACCTTGGGAAGGGGGATTTTCGCATCAAGATGTGTACTAAGGTTACGATGGACGACTTTCTT
ACAGCCCATCACGAAATGGGACACATTCAGTATGATATGGCATATGCGGTGCAGCCGTTTCTTCTTAGAA
ACGGGGCCAATGAAGGTTTCCACGAGGCTGTCGGTGAAATAATGAGTTTGTCCGCTGCGACGCCGAATCA
TTTGAAGACCATTGGTCTCCTGAGTCCAGGTTTCAGTGAAGACTCAGAGACCGAGATTAACTTTCTTCTT
AAACAGGCACTCACTATTGTAGGCACTTTGCCATTCACTTATATGCTCGAAAAGTGGAGGTGGATGGTGT
TCAAGGGGGAGATACCGAAGGAACAATGGATGCAGAAGTGGTGGGAGATGAAACGAGAAATCGTGGGAGT
GGTAGAGCCAGTTCCGCACGATGAGACATACTGCGACCCCGCTAGCCTGTTCCACGTAGCTAACGACTAT
AGCTTTATACGATATTATACGCGAACCATATACCAGTTCCAGTTTCAAGAGGCCCTTTGTAGAATAGCGA
AGCACGAGGGTCCACTGCACAAGTGTGACATATCAAATAGCTCTGAAGCTGGAAAGAAGCTGTTGCAGAT
GCTTACATTGGGAAAGTCTAAGCCTTGGACCTTGGCACTGGAACACGTAGTGGGTGAAAAAAAGATGAAC
GTCACGCCCCTCCTCAAATATTTTGAACCGTTGTTCACCTGGCTTAAAGAGCAAAACCGGAACTCTTTTG
TTGGGTGGAATACCGACTGGAGGCCTTACGCTGACCAGAGTATCAAAGTTAGGATTAGTTTGAAAAGTGC
CCTCGGCGACGAGGCGTACGAGTGGAACGACAATGAAATGTACTTGTTTCGCTCATCCGTAGCATACGCA
ATGAGAGAATATTTCTCCAAAGTGAAGAATCAAACCATCCCCTTTGTCGAGGACAACGTGTGGGTCTCCA
ATCTCAAACCGAGAATCTCTTTCAATTTCTTTGTAACAGCGTCCAAAAACGTCAGCGACGTCATCCCCCG
CTCTGAGGTGGAGGAAGCAATCAGGATGTCAAGGTCCCGGATTAATGACGCATTCCGGCTGGACGACAAC
TCTCTTGAGTTTCTTGGCATACAACCTACCCTGTCCCCCCCGTACCAACCGCCGGTGACAATTTGGCTGA
TCGTTTTTGGCGTAGTAATGGGCGTGGTCGTAGTTGGCATCGTACTCCTCATAGTATCAGGCATTAGAAA
CAGGAGAAAAAATAACCAGGCGCGGAGTGAAGAGAACCCGTATGCCAGCGTTGACCTTAGCAAGGGCGAG
AACAACCCTGGTTTTCAACATGCGGATGATGTCCAAACTAGTTTCGGAGCAGCTGAGCAGAAGCTGATCA
GCGAGGAGGACCTGTAGGAATTCTCGACCTTGACTGGCGGCGCGACCTTGAGGCCTGCGTTCGCCTCAGT
TGCCCCCTCTGTGCAATGGGGAGACGCGCCTCATCGCTTGACAACGGCCGAAGAGCCGCCGCGCTTCCGT
CTCCCGCGTGCGCGCGCCATGCTGCCCACCCCCGTTCCGCACTGACCCTCCCCCGTGCCCCGCGTCCCGT
ACTGCCGCCCCGCCCCGAGTCCCATGCCGCAGCCACCGCGACGGAGCCCGCAGGCGGGAACCTGCCTCCG
CGCGTTAGCGCGCACGCGCGCCTCATGTGTCGTCCCCATCAGCGCCGGCTTCCGTCTATAGGCCAGATGC
ACTGTCACTCTGGCGAAGTCGCAGACCCGATTGGCCGGGACGGAGGCGCGAGACCGGGTTGCGGGCGGGG
CCGAACGTGGTATAAAAGGGGCGGGAGGCCAGGCTCGTGCCGTTTTGCAGACGCCACCGCCGAGGAAAAC
CGTGTACTATTAGCCACGCGTGCCACCATGACCGAGTACAAGCCCACGGTGCGCCTCGCCACCCGCGACG
ACGTCCCCCGGGCCGTACGCACCCTCGCCGCCGCGTTCGCCGACTACCCCGCCACGCGCCACACCGTCGA
CCCGGACCGCCACATCGAGCGGGTCACCGAGCTGCAAGAACTCTTCCTCACGCGCGTCGGGCTCGACATC
GGCAAGGTGTGGGTCGCGGACGACGGCGCCGCGGTGGCGGTCTGGACCACGCCGGAGAGCGTCGAAGCGG
GGGCGGTGTTCGCCGAGATCGGCCCGCGCATGGCCGAGTTGAGCGGTTCCCGGCTGGCCGCGCAGCAACA
GATGGAAGGCCTCCTGGCGCCGCACCGGCCCAAGGAGCCCGCGTGGTTCCTGGCCACCGTCGGCGTCTCG
CCCGACCACCAGGGCAAGGGTCTGGGCAGCGCCGTCGTGCTCCCCGGAGTGGAGGCGGCCGAGCGCGCCG
GGGTGCCCGCCTTCCTGGAGACCTCCGCGCCCCGCAACCTCCCCTTCTACGAGCGGCTCGGCTTCACCGT
CACCGCCGACGTCGAGGTGCCCGAAGGACCGCGCACCTGGTGCATGACCCGCAAGCCCGGTGCCTGAGCG
ATCGCTAATCAACCTCTGGATTACAAAATTTGTGAAAGATTGACTGGTATTCTTAACTATGTTGCTCCTT
TTACGCTATGTGGATACGCTGCTTTAATGCCTTTGTATCATGCTATTGCTTCCCGTATGGCTTTCATTTT
CTCCTCCTTGTATAAATCCTGGTTGCTGTCTCTTTATGAGGAGTTGTGGCCCGTTGTCAGGCAACGTGGC
GTGGTGTGCACTGTGTTTGCTGACGCAACCCCCACTGGTTGGGGCATTGCCACCACCTGTCAGCTCCTTT
CCGGGACTTTCGCTTTCCCCCTCCCTATTGCCACGGCGGAACTCATCGCCGCCTGCCTTGCCCGCTGCTG
GACAGGGGCTCGGCTGTTGGGCACTGACAATTCCGTGGTGTTGTCGGGGAAGCTGACGTCCTTTCCATGG
CTGCTCGCCTGTGTTGCCACCTGGATTCTGCGCGGGACGTCCTTCTGCTACGTCCCTTCGGCCCTCAATC
CAGCGGACCTTCCTTCCCGCGGCCTGCTGCCGGCTCTGCGGCCTCTTCCGCGTCTTCGCCTTCGCCCTCA
GACGAGTCGGATCTCCCTTTGGGCCGCCTCCCCGCTTAATCGCGTCGAGACCTAGAAAAACATGGAGCAA
TCACAAGTAGCAATACAGCAGCTACCAATGCTGATTGTGCCTGGCTAGAAGCACAAGAGGAGGAGGAGGT
GGGTTTTCCAGTCACACCTCAGGTACCTTTAAGACCAATGACTTACAAGGCAGCTGTAGATCTTAGCCAC
TTTTTAAAAGAAAAGGGGGGACTGGAAGGGCTAATTCACTCCCAACGAAGACAAGATATCCTTGATCTGT
GGATCTACCACACACAAGGCTACTTCCCTGATTGGCAGAACTACACACCAGGGCCAGGGATCAGATATCC
ACTGACCTTTGGATGGTGCTACAAGCTAGTACCAGTTGAGCAAGAGAAGGTAGAAGAAGCCAATGAAGGA
GAGAACACCCGCTTGTTACACCCTGTGAGCCTGCATGGGATGGATGACCCGGAGAGAGAAGTATTAGAGT
GGAGGTTTGACAGCCGCCTAGCATTTCATCACATGGCCCGAGAGCTGCATCCGGACTGTACTGGGTCTCT
CTGGTTAGACCAGATCTGAGCCTGGGAGCTCTCTGGCTAACTAGGGAACCCACTGCTTAAGCCTCAATAA
AGCTTGCCTTGAGTGCTTCAAGTAGTGTGTGCCCGTCTGTTGTGTGACTCTGGTAACTAGAGATCCCTCA
GACCCTTTTAGTCAGTGTGGAAAATCTCTAGCAGGGCCCGTTTCATGTGAGCAAAAGGCCAGCAAAAGGC
CAGGAACCGTAAAAAGGCCGCGTTGCTGGCGTTTTTCCATAGGCTCCGCCCCCCTGACGAGCATCACAAA
AATCGACGCTCAAGTCAGAGGTGGCGAAACCCGACAGGACTATAAAGATACCAGGCGTTTCCCCCTGGAA
GCTCCCTCGTGCGCTCTCCTGTTCCGACCCTGCCGCTTACCGGATACCTGTCCGCCTTTCTCCCTTCGGG
AAGCGTGGCGCTTTCTCATAGCTCACGCTGTAGGTATCTCAGTTCGGTGTAGGTCGTTCGCTCCAAGCTG
GGCTGTGTGCACGAACCCCCCGTTCAGCCCGACCGCTGCGCCTTATCCGGTAACTATCGTCTTGAGTCCA
ACCCGGTAAGACACGACTTATCGCCACTGGCAGCAGCCACTGGTAACAGGATTAGCAGAGCGAGGTATGT
AGGCGGTGCTACAGAGTTCTTGAAGTGGTGGCCTAACTACGGCTACACTAGAAGAACAGTATTTGGTATC
TGCGCTCTGCTGAAGCCAGTTACCTTCGGAAAAAGAGTTGGTAGCTCTTGATCCGGCAAACAAACCACCG
CTGGTAGCGGTGGTTTTTTTGTTTGCAAGCAGCAGATTACGCGCAGAAAAAAAGGATCTCAAGAAGATCC
TTTGATCTTTTCTACGGGGTCTGACGCTCAGTGGAACGAAAACTCACGTTAAGGGATTTTGGTCATGAGA
TTATCAAAAAGGATCTTCACCTAGATCCTTTTAAATTAAAAATGAAGTTTTAAATCAATCTAAAGTATAT
ATGAGTAAACTTGGTCTGACAGTTACCAATGCTTAATCAGTGAGGCACCTATCTCAGCGATCTGTCTATT
TCGTTCATCCATAGTTGCCTGACTCCCCGTCGTGTAGATAACTACGATACGGGAGGGCTTACCATCTGGC
CCCAGTGCTGCAATGATACCGCGAGACCCACGCTCACCGGCTCCAGATTTATCAGCAATAAACCAGCCAG
CCGGAAGGGCCGAGCGCAGAAGTGGTCCTGCAACTTTATCCGCCTCCATCCAGTCTATTAATTGTTGCCG
GGAAGCTAGAGTAAGTAGTTCGCCAGTTAATAGTTTGCGCAACGTTGTTGCCATTGCTACAGGCATCGTG
GTGTCACGCTCGTCGTTTGGTATGGCTTCATTCAGCTCCGGTTCCCAACGATCAAGGCGAGTTACATGAT
CCCCCATGTTGTGCAAAAAAGCGGTTAGCTCCTTCGGTCCTCCGATCGTTGTCAGAAGTAAGTTGGCCGC
AGTGTTATCACTCATGGTTATGGCAGCACTGCATAATTCTCTTACTGTCATGCCATCCGTAAGATGCTTT
TCTGTGACTGGTGAGTACTCAACCAAGTCATTCTGAGAATAGTGTATGCGGCGACCGAGTTGCTCTTGCC
CGGCGTCAATACGGGATAATACCGCGCCACATAGCAGAACTTTAAAAGTGCTCATCATTGGAAAACGTTC
TTCGGGGCGAAAACTCTCAAGGATCTTACCGCTGTTGAGATCCAGTTCGATGTAACCCACTCGTGCACCC
AACTGATCTTCAGCATCTTTTACTTTCACCAGCGTTTCTGGGTGAGCAAAAACAGGAAGGCAAAATGCCG
CAAAAAAGGGAATAAGGGCGACACGGAAATGTTGAATACTCATACTCTTCCTTTTTCAATATTATTGAAG
CATTTATCAGGGTTATTGTCTCATGAGCGGATACATATTTGAATGTATTTAGAAAAATAAACAAATAGGG
GTTCCGCGCACATTTCCCCGAAAAGTGCCACCTGACGTCGACGGATCGGGAGATCTCCCGATCCCCTATG
GTGCACTCTCAGTACAATCTGCTCTGATGCCGCATAGTTAAGCCAGTATCTGCTCCCTGCTTGTGTGTTG
GAGGTCGCTGAGTAGTGCGCGAGCAAAATTTAAGCTACAACAAGGCAAGGCTTGACCGACAATTGCATGA
AG
